Addgene plasmid #200875: pSCT384: pSC101-Donor(ZooTsy)
Purpose: ZooTsy donor harboring KanR cargo.
Depositing lab: Feng Zhang. Depositing organization: Broad Institute. Publication: Modularity and diversity of target selectors in Tn7 transposons. Faure G, Saito M, Benler S, Peng I, Wolf YI, Strecker J, Altae-Tran H, Neumann E, Li D, Makarova KS, Macrae RK, Koonin EV, Zhang F. Mol Cell. 2023 Jun 15;83(12):2122-2136.e10. doi: 10.1016/j.molcel.2023.05.013. Epub 2023 Jun 1. PubMed 37267947.
Backbone
  Vector backbone: pSC101
  Vector type: Bacterial Expression
Growth in bacteria
  Bacterial resistance: Kanamycin, 50 μg/mL
  Growth temperature: 30°C
  Growth strain: DH5alpha
  Copy number: Low Copy
Gene/Insert
  Gene/Insert name: ZooTsy
  Species: Zoogloea sp. LCSB751
  Cloning method: Gibson Cloning
Terms and licenses: Academic/Nonprofit Terms; Industry Terms: Not Available to Industry
How to cite: pSCT384: pSC101-Donor(ZooTsy) was a gift from Feng Zhang (Addgene plasmid # 200875 ; http://n2t.net/addgene:200875 ; RRID:Addgene_200875)
