[The description below was written by a language model from this plasmid's Addgene catalogue record and pLannotate feature annotations shown in this document.]
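Description:
pSCT384: pSC101-Donor(ZooTsy) is a small (about 3.5 kb) low-copy bacterial plasmid that serves as the transposon donor for a Tn7-like transposition system from Zoogloea sp. LCSB751, designated ZooTsy. It is built on a pSC101 backbone: the annotated pSC101 origin depends on the plasmid-encoded Rep101 initiator, which here is the temperature-sensitive A56V variant. This is consistent with the recorded propagation at a permissive temperature and means the plasmid can in principle be lost from cells at elevated temperature, a useful property for a donor that should disappear after its cargo has moved. Selection is by kanamycin, and the plasmid is maintained in a standard E. coli cloning strain.

The payload is a mini-transposon whose cargo is a kanamycin resistance gene (neo/nptII). The short upstream fragment annotated as Tn5 tnpA probably reflects Tn5-derived sequence carried along with the neo cassette rather than a functional transposase. A single FRT site for FLP recombinase also lies upstream of the marker, and a very short match to the bla promoter lies just downstream of it. The ZooTsy transposon end sequences that would flank the cargo are implied by the catalogue description, but the automated feature table does not annotate them, so their positions and extent cannot be stated from the record. No transposase or target-selector genes are annotated, so these would have to be supplied from separate constructs. The plasmid is intended for transposition assays in bacteria, where movement of the KanR cargo into a target reports the activity and target-site choice of the ZooTsy system, as part of work on the diversity of target selectors in Tn7 transposons.
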