Features (pLannotate 1.2.2; 6 found; start..end, strand, type, name):
    449..496     -  protein_bind   FRT: FLP-mediated recombination occurs in the 8-bp core sequence TCTAGAAA (Turan and Bode, 2011). FLP recombinase from the Saccharomyces cerevisiae 2μ plasmid
    555..851     +  CDS            tnpA (fragment): TN5P_ECOLX - Also known as tnp. Experimental evidence at protein level: Swiss-Prot protein existence level 1. Mediates transposition of transposon Tn5 by a 'cut and paste' mechanism. First, the monomeric transposase binds the 19 bp inverted DNA repeats flanking the transposon. Then, dimerization of the DNA- bound transposase creates a synaptic DNA complex. After nicking of the first DNA strand, excision of the transposon proceeds through a series of intermediates. The transposase then mediates the insertion of the transposon at a new site by strand transfer. The activity of the wild- type tran
    883..1674    +  CDS            neo: KKA2_KLEPN - Also known as kan, nptII. Experimental evidence at protein level: Swiss-Prot protein existence level 1. Resistance to kanamycin, neomycin, paromomycin, ribostamycin, butirosin and gentamicin B. From Klebsiella pneumoniae.
   1678..1694    +  promoter       AmpR promoter (fragment): bla
   1901..2851    -  CDS            Rep101(Ts): temperature-sensitive version of the RepA protein needed for replication with the pSC101 origin (Armstrong et al., 1984); rep101 encoding an A56V mutation
   2899..3121    -  rep_origin     pSC101 ori: low-copy replication origin that requires the Rep101 protein
>Addgene plasmid #200875 | pSCT384: pSC101-Donor(ZooTsy) | addgene full sequence | sequence record 399455 | Addgene NGS Result
GGTCTGCTATGTGGTGCTATCTGACTTTTTGCTGTTCAGCAGTTCCTGCCCTCTGATTTTCCAGTCTGAC
CACTTCGGATTATCCCGTGACAGGTCATTCAGACTGGCTAATGCACCCAGTAAGGCAGCGGTATCATCAA
CGGGGTCTGACGCTCAGTGGAACGAAAACTCACGTTAAGGGATTTTGGTCATGAGATTATCAAAAAGGAT
CTTCACCTAGATCCGTTATGCAGCGGAAAGTAGACGAGCTGCCGAAGTTCTGATTTAGCCAATGTAGCAA
CGAACAAGGCAAAAATTCGGATAACCCACTGACTATAAAGGAATCCCAAAGTATCCAATGTCGCATTACT
TGCAGGAATCCTGTGAGTGATGTCACAGCATTAGAAGTAGTCGGGGGGATCCACTAGTGAGCTCATGCAT
GATCTCGAATTAGCTTCAAAAGCGCTCTGAAGTTCCTATACTTTCTAGAGAATAGGAACTTCGGAATAGG
AACTTCAAGATCCCCTGATTCCCTTTGTCAACAGCAATGGATAATTCGATTTAACAAATGCATGGCGCAA
GGGCTGCTAAAGGAAGCGGAACACGTAGAAAGCCAGTCCGCAGAAACGGTGCTGACCCCGGATGAATGTC
AGCTACTGGGCTATCTGGACAAGGGAAAACGCAAGCGCAAAGAGAAAGCAGGTAGCTTGCAGTGGGCTTA
CATGGCGATAGCTAGACTGGGCGGTTTTATGGACAGCAAGCGAACCGGAATTGCCAGCTGGGGCGCCCTC
TGGTAAGGTTGGGAAGCCCTGCAAAGTAAACTGGATGGCTTTCTTGCCGCCAAGGATCTGATGGCGCAGG
GGATCAAGATCTGATCAAGAGACAGGATGAGGATCGTTTCGCATGATTGAACAAGATGGATTGCACGCAG
GTTCTCCGGCCGCTTGGGTGGAGAGGCTATTCGGCTATGACTGGGCACAACAGACAATCGGCTGCTCTGA
TGCCGCCGTGTTCCGGCTGTCAGCGCAGGGGCGCCCGGTTCTTTTTGTCAAGACCGACCTGTCCGGTGCC
CTGAATGAACTGCAGGACGAGGCAGCGCGGCTATCGTGGCTGGCCACGACGGGCGTTCCTTGCGCAGCTG
TGCTCGACGTTGTCACTGAAGCGGGAAGGGACTGGCTGCTATTGGGCGAAGTGCCGGGGCAGGATCTCCT
GTCATCCCACCTTGCTCCTGCCGAGAAAGTATCCATCATGGCTGATGCAATGCGGCGGCTGCATACGCTT
GATCCGGCTACCTGCCCATTCGACCACCAAGCGAAACATCGCATCGAGCGAGCACGTACTCGGATGGAAG
CCGGTCTTGTCGATCAGGATGATCTGGACGAAGAGCATCAGGGGCTCGCGCCAGCCGAACTGTTCGCCAG
GCTCAAGGCGCGCATGCCCGACGGCGAGGATCTCGTCGTGACCCATGGCGATGCCTGCTTGCCGAATATC
ATGGTGGAAAATGGCCGCTTTTCTGGATTCATCGACTGTGGCCGGCTGGGTGTGGCGGACCGCTATCAGG
ACATAGCGTTGGCTACCCGTGATATTGCTGAAGAGCTTGGCGGCGAATGGGCTGACCGCTTCCTCGTGCT
TTACGGTATCGCCGCTCCCGATTCGCAGCGCATCGCCTTCTATCGCCTTCTTGACGAGTTCTTCTGAATT
GAAAAAGGAAGAGTATGAGGATCCAACATTTCCAATCACTAGTGAATTATCTAGAATTATTCCATTGAGT
AAGTTTTTAAGCACATCAGCTTCAAAAGCGCTCTTTATTGGAAGCGCTAAGGAATATTGGAGAATCCCAG
TCCGAATTCGACCGACCTCTCTACAATGGTTTTGTGTTAGTCTTGATGCTTCACTGATAGATACAAGAGC
CATAAGAACCTCAGATCCTTCCGTATTTAGCCAGTATGTTCTCTAGTGTGGTTCGTTGTTTTTGCGTGAG
CCATGAGAACGAACCATTGAGATCATACTTACTTTGCATGTCACTCAAAAATTTTGCCTCAAAACTGGTG
AGCTGAATTTTTGCAGTTAAAGCATCGTGTAGTGTTTTTCTTAGTCCGTTATGTAGGTAGGAATCTGATG
TAATGGTTGTTGGTATTTTGTCACCATTCATTTTTATCTGGTTGTTCTCAAGTTCGGTTACGAGATCCAT
TTGTCTATCTAGTTCAACTTGGAAAATCAACGTATCAGTCGGGCGGCCTCGCTTATCAACCACCAATTTC
ATATTGCTGTAAGTGTTTAAATCTTTACTTATTGGTTTCAAAACCCATTGGTTAAGCCTTTTAAACTCAT
GGTAGTTATTTTCAAGCATTAACATGAACTTAAATTCATCAAGGCTAATCTCTATATTTGCCTTGTGAGT
TTTCTTTTGTGTTAGTTCTTTTAATAACCACTCATAAATCCTCATAGAGTATTTGTTTTCAAAAGACTTA
ACATGTTCCAGATTATATTTTATGAATTTTTTTAACTGGAAAAGATAAGGCAATATCTCTTCACTAAAAA
CTAATTCTAATTTTTCGCTTGAGAACTTGGCATAGTTTGTCCACTGGAAAATCTCAAAGCCTTTAACCAA
AGGATTCCTGATTTCCACAGTTCTCGTCATCAGCTCTCTGGTTGCTTTAGCTAATACACCATAAGCATTT
TCCCTACTGATGTTCATCATCTGAACGTATTGGTTATAAGTGAACGATACCGTCCGTTCTTTCCTTGTAG
GGTTTTCAATCGTGGGGTTGAGTAGTGCCACACAGCATAAAATTAGCTTGGTTTCATGCTCCGTTAAGTC
ATAGCGACTAATCGCTAGTTCATTTGCTTTGAAAACAACTAATTCAGACATACATCTCAATTGGTCTAGG
TGATTTTAATCACTATACCAATTGAGATGGGCTAGTCAATGATAATTACTAGTCCTTTTCCTTTGAGTTG
TGGGTATCTGTAAATTCTGCTAGACCTTTGCTGGAAAACTTGTAAATTCTGCTAGACCCTCTGTAAATTC
CGCTAGACCTTTGTGTGTTTTTTTTGTTTATATTCAAGTGGTTATAATTTATAGAATAAAGAAAGAATAA
AAAAAGATAAAAAGAATAGATCCCAGCCCTGTGTATAACTCACTACTTTAGTCAGTTCCGCAGTATTACA
AAAGGATGTCGCAAACGCTGTTTGCTCCTCTACAAAACAGACCTTAAAACCCTAAAGGCTTAAGTAGCAC
CCTCGCAAGCTCGGTTGCGGCCGCAATCGGGCAAATCGCTGAATATTCCTTTTGTCTCCGACCATCAGGC
ACCTGAGTCGCTGTCTTTTTCGTGACATTCAGTTCGCTGCGCTCACGGCTCTGGCAGTGAATGGGGGTAA
ATGGCACTACAGGCGCCTTTTATGGATTCATGCAAGGAAACTACCCATAATACAAGAAAAGCCCGTCACG
GGCTTCTCAGGGCGTTTTATGGCG
